Addgene plasmid #28128: FLAG-Ets2
Depositing lab: Pumin Zhang. Depositing organization: Baylor College of Medicine. Publication: The adaptor protein of the anaphase promoting complex Cdh1 is essential in maintaining replicative lifespan and in learning and memory. Li M, Shin YH, Hou L, Huang X, Wei Z, Klann E, Zhang P. Nat Cell Biol. 2008 Sep . 10(9):1083-9. 10.1038/ncb1768 PubMed 19160489.
Backbone
  Vector backbone: pcDNA3
  Backbone manufacturer: Invitrogen
  Backbone size w/o insert (bp): 5446
  Vector type: Mammalian Expression
Growth in bacteria
  Bacterial resistance: Ampicillin, 100 μg/mL
  Growth temperature: 37°C
  Growth strain: DH5alpha
  Copy number: High Copy
Gene/Insert
  Gene/Insert name: Ets2
  Species: H. sapiens (human)
  Entrez Gene: ETS2 (a.k.a. ETS2IT1)
  Tag / fusion protein: FLAG (N terminal on backbone)
  Cloning method: Restriction Enzyme
  Sequencing primers: 5′ CMV-F
Terms and licenses: Academic/Nonprofit Terms; Industry Terms: Not Available to Industry
How to cite: FLAG-Ets2 was a gift from Pumin Zhang (Addgene plasmid # 28128 ; http://n2t.net/addgene:28128 ; RRID:Addgene_28128)
