[The description below was written by a language model from this plasmid's Addgene catalogue record and pLannotate feature annotations shown in this document.]
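Description:
FLAG-Ets2 is a mammalian expression plasmid built on the pcDNA3 backbone that drives production of human ETS2, an Ets-family transcription factor that binds GGAA/T core motifs in promoters and activates transcription. The sequenced construct is about 6.9 kb. In bacteria it is maintained at high copy through a ColE1/pUC-type origin and selected with ampicillin via the β-lactamase gene and its native promoter. An f1 origin is also present, allowing single-stranded DNA production. Short lac promoter/operator, lacI, bom and HIV-1 LTR matches in the annotation are small fragments, most likely backbone remnants or chance similarities rather than functional parts.

The expression cassette consists of the human cytomegalovirus immediate-early enhancer and promoter, followed by the tagged open reading frame and the bovine growth hormone polyadenylation signal. The catalogue entry lists an N-terminal FLAG tag. The feature table shows three separate FLAG-type segments spaced just upstream of the ETS2 coding sequence, suggesting that the tag is present in three copies, although the record does not say so explicitly. T7 and SP6 promoters flank the insert in opposing orientations, as is standard for pcDNA3, and can be used for in vitro transcription or sequencing. A second cassette, with the SV40 enhancer/early promoter driving the neomycin phosphotransferase gene and an SV40 poly(A) signal, permits G418 selection of stably transfected mammalian cells.

The plasmid is suited to transient or stable overexpression of epitope-tagged ETS2, with detection or immunoprecipitation through anti-FLAG antibodies. It was deposited with a study of the anaphase-promoting complex adaptor Cdh1, but the record does not describe the specific experiments in which it was used.
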