Features (pLannotate 1.2.2; 24 found; start..end, strand, type, name):
     28..80      -  misc_feature   bom (fragment): basis of mobility region from pBR322
    235..614     +  enhancer       CMV enhancer: human cytomegalovirus immediate early enhancer
    615..818     +  promoter       CMV promoter: human cytomegalovirus (CMV) immediate early promoter
    814..847     +  LTR            5' LTR (truncated) (fragment): truncated 5' long terminal repeat (LTR) from HIV-1
    863..881     +  promoter       T7 promoter: promoter for bacteriophage T7 RNA polymerase
    905..928     +  CDS            3xFLAG (fragment): three tandem FLAG® epitope tags
    937..960     +  CDS            3xFLAG (fragment): three tandem FLAG® epitope tags
    970..993     +  CDS            3xFLAG (fragment): three tandem FLAG® epitope tags
   1019..2425    +  CDS            ETS2: ETS2_HUMAN - Experimental evidence at protein level: Swiss-Prot protein existence level 1. Transcription factor activating transcription. Binds specifically the DNA GGAA/T core motif (Ets-binding site or EBS) in gene promoters and stimulates transcription. From Homo sapiens (Human).
   2453..2471    -  promoter       SP6 promoter: promoter for bacteriophage SP6 RNA polymerase
   2497..2721    +  polyA_signal   bGH poly(A) signal: bovine growth hormone polyadenylation signal
   2725..2746    +  promoter       SV40 promoter (fragment): SV40 enhancer and early promoter
   2767..3195    +  rep_origin     f1 ori (sequence partly withheld): f1 bacteriophage origin of replication; arrow indicates direction of (+) strand synthesis
   3209..3538    +  promoter       SV40 promoter: SV40 enhancer and early promoter
   3605..4396    +  CDS            neo: KKA2_KLEPN - Also known as kan, nptII. Experimental evidence at protein level: Swiss-Prot protein existence level 1. Resistance to kanamycin, neomycin, paromomycin, ribostamycin, butirosin and gentamicin B. From Klebsiella pneumoniae.
   4420..4578    +  CDS            ble (fragment): BLE_KLEPN - Experimental evidence at protein level: Swiss-Prot protein existence level 1. Binding protein with a strong affinity to the bleomycin family of antibiotics. Binds to CL990; an antimitotic-antibiotic compound. From Klebsiella pneumoniae.
   4573..4694    +  polyA_signal   SV40 poly(A) signal: SV40 polyadenylation signal
   4767..4783    -  protein_bind   lac operator: The lac repressor binds to the lac operator to inhibit transcription in E. coli. This inhibition can be relieved by adding lactose or isopropyl-β-D-thiogalactopyranoside (IPTG). lac repressor encoded by lacI
   4791..4821    -  promoter       lac promoter: promoter for the E. coli lac operon
   4836..4857    -  protein_bind   CAP binding site: CAP binding activates transcription in the presence of cAMP. E. coli catabolite activator protein
   4870..4962    -  CDS            lacI (fragment): lac repressor; lacI; The lac repressor binds to the lac operator to inhibit transcription in E. coli. This inhibition can be relieved by adding lactose or isopropyl-β-D-thiogalactopyranoside (IPTG).
   5145..5733    -  rep_origin     ori: high-copy-number ColE1/pMB1/pBR322/pUC origin of replication
   5904..6764    -  CDS            AmpR: β-lactamase; bla; confers resistance to ampicillin, carbenicillin, and related antibiotics
   6765..6869    -  promoter       AmpR promoter: bla
>Addgene plasmid #28128 | FLAG-Ets2 | addgene full sequence | sequence record 147753 | Addgene NGS Result
GACGGATCGGGAGATCTCCCGATCCCCTATGGTGCACTCTCAGTACAATCTGCTCTGATGCCGCATAGTT
AAGCCAGTATCTGCTCCCTGCTTGTGTGTTGGAGGTCGCTGAGTAGTGCGCGAGCAAAATTTAAGCTACA
ACAAGGCAAGGCTTGACCGACAATTGCATGAAGAATCTGCTTAGGGTTAGGCGTTTTGCGCTGCTTCGCG
ATGTACGGGCCAGATATACGCGTTGACATTGATTATTGACTAGTTATTAATAGTAATCAATTACGGGGTC
ATTAGTTCATAGCCCATATATGGAGTTCCGCGTTACATAACTTACGGTAAATGGCCCGCCTGGCTGACCG
CCCAACGACCCCCGCCCATTGACGTCAATAATGACGTATGTTCCCATAGTAACGCCAATAGGGACTTTCC
ATTGACGTCAATGGGTGGAGTATTTACGGTAAACTGCCCACTTGGCAGTACATCAAGTGTATCATATGCC
AAGTACGCCCCCTATTGACGTCAATGACGGTAAATGGCCCGCCTGGCATTATGCCCAGTACATGACCTTA
TGGGACTTTCCTACTTGGCAGTACATCTACGTATTAGTCATCGCTATTACCATGGTGATGCGGTTTTGGC
AGTACATCAATGGGCGTGGATAGCGGTTTGACTCACGGGGATTTCCAAGTCTCCACCCCATTGACGTCAA
TGGGAGTTTGTTTTGGCACCAAAATCAACGGGACTTTCCAAAATGTCGTAACAACTCCGCCCCATTGACG
CAAATGGGCGGTAGGCGTGTACGGTGGGAGGTCTATATAAGCAGAGCTCTCTGGCTAACTAGAGAACCCA
CTGCTTACTGGCTTATCGAAATTAATACGACTCACTATAGGGAGACCCAAGCTACCATGGCCATGGACTA
TAAGGACGATGATGACAAAAAGCTATGGACTATAAGGACGATGATGACAAAAAGCTAATGGACTATAAGG
ACGATGATGACAAAAAGCTTGGTACCGAGCTCGGATCCATGAATGATTTCGGAATCAAGAATATGGACCA
GGTAGCCCCTGTGGCTAACAGTTACAGAGGGACACTCAAGCGCCAGCCAGCCTTTGACACCTTTGATGGG
TCCCTGTTTGCTGTTTTTCCTTCTCTAAATGAAGAGCAAACACTGCAAGAAGTGCCAACAGGCTTGGATT
CCATTTCTCATGACTCCGCCAACTGTGAATTGCCTTTGTTAACCCCGTGCAGCAAGGCTGTGATGAGTCA
AGCCTTAAAAGCTACCTTCAGTGGCTTCAAAAAGGAACAGCGGCGCCTGGGCATTCCAAAGAACCCCTGG
CTGTGGAGTGAGCAACAGGTATGCCAGTGGCTTCTCTGGGCCACCAATGAGTTCAGTCTGGTGAACGTGA
ATCTGCAGAGGTTCGGCATGAATGGCCAGATGCTGTGTAACCTTGGCAAGGAACGCTTTCTGGAGCTGGC
ACCTGACTTTGTGGGTGACATTCTCTGGGAACATCTGGAGCAAATGATCAAAGAAAACCAAGAAAAGACA
GAAGATCAATATGAAGAAAATTCACACCTCACCTCCGTTCCTCATTGGATTAACAGCAATACATTAGGTT
TTGGCACAGAGCAGGCGCCCTATGGAATGCAGACACAGAATTACCCCAAAGGCGGCCTCCTGGACAGCAT
GTGTCCGGCCTCCACACCCAGCGTACTCAGCTCTGAGCAGGAGTTTCAGATGTTCCCCAAGTCTCGGCTC
AGCTCCGTCAGCGTCACCTACTGCTCTGTCAGTCAGGACTTCCCAGGCAGCAACTTGAATTTGCTCACCA
ACAATTCTGGGACTCCCAAAGACCACGACTCCCCTGAGAACGGTGCGGACAGCTTCGAGAGCTCAGACTC
CCTCCTCCAGTCCTGGAACAGCCAGTCGTCCTTGCTGGATGTGCAACGGGTTCCTTCCTTCGAGAGCTTC
GAAGATGACTGCAGCCAGTCTCTCTGCCTCAATAAGCCAACCATGTCTTTCAAGGATTACATCCAAGAGA
GGAGTGACCCAGTGGAGCAAGGCAAACCAGTTATACCTGCAGCTGTGCTGGCCGGCTTCACAGGAAGTGG
ACCTATTCAGCTGTGGCAGTTTCTCCTGGAGCTGCTATCAGACAAATCCTGCCAGTCATTCATCAGCTGG
ACTGGAGACGGATGGGAGTTTAAGCTCGCCGACCCCGATGAGGTGGCCCGCCGGTGGGGAAAGAGGAAAA
ATAAGCCCAAGATGAACTACGAGAAGCTGAGCCGGGGCTTACGCTACTATTACGACAAGAACATCATCCA
CAAGACGTCGGGGAAGCGCTACGTGTACCGCTTCGTGTGCGACCTCCAGAACTTGCTGGGGTTCACGCCC
GAGGAACTGCACGCCATCCTGGGCGTCCAGCCCGACACGGAGGACCTCGAGCATGCATCTAGAGGGCCCT
ATTCTATAGTGTCACCTAAATGCTAGAGCTCGCTGATCAGCCTCGACTGTGCCTTCTAGTTGCCAGCCAT
CTGTTGTTTGCCCCTCCCCCGTGCCTTCCTTGACCCTGGAAGGTGCCACTCCCACTGTCCTTTCCTAATA
AAATGAGGAAATTGCATCGCATTGTCTGAGTAGGTGTCATTCTATTCTGGGGGGTGGGGTGGGGCAGGAC
AGCAAGGGGGAGGATTGGGAAGACAATAGCAGGCATGCTGGGGATGCGGTGGGCTCTATGGCTTCTGAGG
CGGAAAGAACCAGCTGGGGCTCTAGGGGGTATCCCC
[124 nt withheld, positions 2767-2890]
C
[91 nt withheld, positions 2892-2982]
A
[49 nt withheld, positions 2984-3032]
CCTTTGACGTTGGAGTCCACGTTCTTT
[37 nt withheld, positions 3060-3096]
ACCCTATCTCGGTCTATTCTTTTGATTTATAAGGGATTTTGCCGATTTCGGCCTATTGGTTAAAAAATGA
GCTGATTTAACAAAAATTTAACGCGAATTAATTCTGTGGAATGTGTGTCAGTTAGGGTGTGGAAAGTCCC
CAGGCTCCCCAGCAGGCAGAAGTATGCAAAGCATGCATCTCAATTAGTCAGCAACCAGGTGTGGAAAGTC
CCCAGGCTCCCCAGCAGGCAGAAGTATGCAAAGCATGCATCTCAATTAGTCAGCAACCATAGTCCCGCCC
CTAACTCCGCCCATCCCGCCCCTAACTCCGCCCAGTTCCGCCCATTCTCCGCCCCATGGCTGACTAATTT
TTTTTATTTATGCAGAGGCCGAGGCCGCCTCTGCCTCTGAGCTATTCCAGAAGTAGTGAGGAGGCTTTTT
TGGAGGCCTAGGCTTTTGCAAAAAGCTCCCGGGAGCTTGTATATCCATTTTCGGATCTGATCAAGAGACA
GGATGAGGATCGTTTCGCATGATTGAACAAGATGGATTGCACGCAGGTTCTCCGGCCGCTTGGGTGGAGA
GGCTATTCGGCTATGACTGGGCACAACAGACAATCGGCTGCTCTGATGCCGCCGTGTTCCGGCTGTCAGC
GCAGGGGCGCCCGGTTCTTTTTGTCAAGACCGACCTGTCCGGTGCCCTGAATGAACTGCAGGACGAGGCA
GCGCGGCTATCGTGGCTGGCCACGACGGGCGTTCCTTGCGCAGCTGTGCTCGACGTTGTCACTGAAGCGG
GAAGGGACTGGCTGCTATTGGGCGAAGTGCCGGGGCAGGATCTCCTGTCATCTCACCTTGCTCCTGCCGA
GAAAGTATCCATCATGGCTGATGCAATGCGGCGGCTGCATACGCTTGATCCGGCTACCTGCCCATTCGAC
CACCAAGCGAAACATCGCATCGAGCGAGCACGTACTCGGATGGAAGCCGGTCTTGTCGATCAGGATGATC
TGGACGAAGAGCATCAGGGGCTCGCGCCAGCCGAACTGTTCGCCAGGCTCAAGGCGCGCATGCCCGACGG
CGAGGATCTCGTCGTGACCCATGGCGATGCCTGCTTGCCGAATATCATGGTGGAAAATGGCCGCTTTTCT
GGATTCATCGACTGTGGCCGGCTGGGTGTGGCGGACCGCTATCAGGACATAGCGTTGGCTACCCGTGATA
TTGCTGAAGAGCTTGGCGGCGAATGGGCTGACCGCTTCCTCGTGCTTTACGGTATCGCCGCTCCCGATTC
GCAGCGCATCGCCTTCTATCGCCTTCTTGACGAGTTCTTCTGAGCGGGACTCTGGGGTTCGAAATGACCG
ACCAAGCGACGCCCAACCTGCCATCACGAGATTTCGATTCCACCGCCGCCTTCTATGAAAGGTTGGGCTT
CGGAATCGTTTTCCGGGACGCCGGCTGGATGATCCTCCAGCGCGGGGATCTCATGCTGGAGTTCTTCGCC
CACCCCAACTTGTTTATTGCAGCTTATAATGGTTACAAATAAAGCAATAGCATCACAAATTTCACAAATA
AAGCATTTTTTTCACTGCATTCTAGTTGTGGTTTGTCCAAACTCATCAATGTATCTTATCATGTCTGTAT
ACCGTCGACCTCTAGCTAGAGCTTGGCGTAATCATGGTCATAGCTGTTTCCTGTGTGAAATTGTTATCCG
CTCACAATTCCACACAACATACGAGCCGGAAGCATAAAGTGTAAAGCCTGGGGTGCCTAATGAGTGAGCT
AACTCACATTAATTGCGTTGCGCTCACTGCCCGCTTTCCAGTCGGGAAACCTGTCGTGCCAGCTGCATTA
ATGAATCGGCCAACGCGCGGGGAGAGGCGGTTTGCGTATTGGGCGCTCTTCCGCTTCCTCGCTCACTGAC
TCGCTGCGCTCGGTCGTTCGGCTGCGGCGAGCGGTATCAGCTCACTCAAAGGCGGTAATACGGTTATCCA
CAGAATCAGGGGATAACGCAGGAAAGAACATGTGAGCAAAAGGCCAGCAAAAGGCCAGGAACCGTAAAAA
GGCCGCGTTGCTGGCGTTTTTCCATAGGCTCCGCCCCCCTGACGAGCATCACAAAAATCGACGCTCAAGT
CAGAGGTGGCGAAACCCGACAGGACTATAAAGATACCAGGCGTTTCCCCCTGGAAGCTCCCTCGTGCGCT
CTCCTGTTCCGACCCTGCCGCTTACCGGATACCTGTCCGCCTTTCTCCCTTCGGGAAGCGTGGCGCTTTC
TCATAGCTCACGCTGTAGGTATCTCAGTTCGGTGTAGGTCGTTCGCTCCAAGCTGGGCTGTGTGCACGAA
CCCCCCGTTCAGCCCGACCGCTGCGCCTTATCCGGTAACTATCGTCTTGAGTCCAACCCGGTAAGACACG
ACTTATCGCCACTGGCAGCAGCCACTGGTAACAGGATTAGCAGAGCGAGGTATGTAGGCGGTGCTACAGA
GTTCTTGAAGTGGTGGCCTAACTACGGCTACACTAGAAGAACAGTATTTGGTATCTGCGCTCTGCTGAAG
CCAGTTACCTTCGGAAAAAGAGTTGGTAGCTCTTGATCCGGCAAACAAACCACCGCTGGTAGCGGTGGTT
TTTTTGTTTGCAAGCAGCAGATTACGCGCAGAAAAAAAGGATCTCAAGAAGATCCTTTGATCTTTTCTAC
GGGGTCTGACGCTCAGTGGAACGAAAACTCACGTTAAGGGATTTTGGTCATGAGATTATCAAAAAGGATC
TTCACCTAGATCCTTTTAAATTAAAAATGAAGTTTTAAATCAATCTAAAGTATATATGAGTAAACTTGGT
CTGACAGTTACCAATGCTTAATCAGTGAGGCACCTATCTCAGCGATCTGTCTATTTCGTTCATCCATAGT
TGCCTGACTCCCCGTCGTGTAGATAACTACGATACGGGAGGGCTTACCATCTGGCCCCAGTGCTGCAATG
ATACCGCGAGACCCACGCTCACCGGCTCCAGATTTATCAGCAATAAACCAGCCAGCCGGAAGGGCCGAGC
GCAGAAGTGGTCCTGCAACTTTATCCGCCTCCATCCAGTCTATTAATTGTTGCCGGGAAGCTAGAGTAAG
TAGTTCGCCAGTTAATAGTTTGCGCAACGTTGTTGCCATTGCTACAGGCATCGTGGTGTCACGCTCGTCG
TTTGGTATGGCTTCATTCAGCTCCGGTTCCCAACGATCAAGGCGAGTTACATGATCCCCCATGTTGTGCA
AAAAAGCGGTTAGCTCCTTCGGTCCTCCGATCGTTGTCAGAAGTAAGTTGGCCGCAGTGTTATCACTCAT
GGTTATGGCAGCACTGCATAATTCTCTTACTGTCATGCCATCCGTAAGATGCTTTTCTGTGACTGGTGAG
TACTCAACCAAGTCATTCTGAGAATAGTGTATGCGGCGACCGAGTTGCTCTTGCCCGGCGTCAATACGGG
ATAATACCGCGCCACATAGCAGAACTTTAAAAGTGCTCATCATTGGAAAACGTTCTTCGGGGCGAAAACT
CTCAAGGATCTTACCGCTGTTGAGATCCAGTTCGATGTAACCCACTCGTGCACCCAACTGATCTTCAGCA
TCTTTTACTTTCACCAGCGTTTCTGGGTGAGCAAAAACAGGAAGGCAAAATGCCGCAAAAAAGGGAATAA
GGGCGACACGGAAATGTTGAATACTCATACTCTTCCTTTTTCAATATTATTGAAGCATTTATCAGGGTTA
TTGTCTCATGAGCGGATACATATTTGAATGTATTTAGAAAAATAAACAAATAGGGGTTCCGCGCACATTT
CCCCGAAAAGTGCCACCTGACGTC
