>Addgene plasmid #28128 | FLAG-Ets2 | addgene partial sequence | sequence record 145607 | F1ori-R 5'-AGGGAAGAAAGCGAAAGGAG-3'
ACCACCACACCCGCCGCGCTTAATGCGCCGCTACAGGGCGCGTGGGGATACCCCCTAGAGCCCCAGCTGG
TTCTTTCCGCCTCAGAAGCCATAGAGCCCACCGCATCCCCAGCATGCCTGCTATTGTCTTCCCAATCCTC
CCCCTTGCTGTCCTGCCCCACCCCACCCCCCAGAATAGAATGACACCTACTCAGACAATGCGATGCAATT
TCCTCATTTTATTAGGAAAGGACAGTGGGAGTGGCACCTTCCAGGGTCAAGGAAGGCACGGGGGAGGGGC
AAACAACAGATGGCTGGCAACTAGAAGGCACAGTCGAGGCTGATCAGCGAGCTCTAGCATTTAGGTGACA
CTATAGAATAGGGCCCTCTAGATGCATG
