>Addgene plasmid #28128 | FLAG-Ets2 | addgene partial sequence | sequence record 147307 | BGH-rev 5'-TAGAAGGCACAGTCGAGG-3'
TATAGAATAGGGCCCTCTAGATGCATGCTCGAGGTCCTCCGTGTCGGGCTGGACGCCCAGGATGGCGTGC
AGTTCCTCGGGCGTGAACCCCAGCAAGTTCTGGAGGTCGCACACGAAGCGGTACACGTAGCGCTTCCCCG
ACGTCTTGTGGATGATGTTCTTGTCGTAATAGTAGCGTAAGCCCCGGCTCAGCTTCTCGTAGTTCATCTT
GGGCTTATTTTTCCTCTTTCCCCACCGGCGGGCCACCTCATCGGGGTCGGCGAGCTTAAACTCCCATCCG
TCTCCAGTCCAGCTGATGAATGACTGGCAGGATTTGTCTGATAGCAGCTCCAGGAGAAACTGCCACAGCT
GAATAGGTCCACTTCCTGTGAAGCCGGCCAGCACAGCTGCAGGTATAACTGGTTTGCCTTGCTCCACTGG
GTCACTCCTCTCTTGGATGTAATCCTTGAAAGACATGGTTGGCTTATTGAGGCAGAGAGACTGGCTGCAG
TCATCTTCGAAGCTCTCGAAGGAAGGAACCCGTTGCACATCCAGCAAGGACGACTGGCTGTTCCAGGACT
GGAGGAGGGAGTCTGAGCTCTCGAAGCTGTCCGCACCGTTCTCAGGGGAGTCGTGGTCTTTGGGAGTCCC
AGAATTGTTGGTGAGCAAATTCAAGTTGCTGCCTGGGAAGTCCTGACTGACAGAGCAGTAGGTGACGCTG
ACGGAGCTGAGCCGAGACTTGGGGAACATCTGAAACTCCTGCTCAGAGCTGAGTACGCTGGGTGTGGAGG
CCGGACACATGCTGTCCAGGAGGCCGCCTTTGGGGTAATTCTGTG
