>Addgene plasmid #28128 | FLAG-Ets2 | addgene partial sequence | sequence record 147309 | CMV-F 5'-CGCAAATGGGCGGTAGGCGTG-3'
ACTAGAGAACCCACTGCTTACTGGCTTATCGAAATTAATACGACTCACTATAGGGAGACCCAAGCTACCA
TGGCCATGGACTATAAGGACGATGATGACAAAAAGCTATGGACTATAAGGACGATGATGACAAAAAGCTA
ATGGACTATAAGGACGATGATGACAAAAAGCTTGGTACCGAGCTCGGATCCATGAATGATTTCGGAATCA
AGAATATGGACCAGGTAGCCCCTGTGGCTAACAGTTACAGAGGGACACTCAAGCGCCAGCCAGCCTTTGA
CACCTTTGATGGGTCCCTGTTTGCTGTTTTTCCTTCTCTAAATGAAGAGCAAACACTGCAAGAAGTGCCA
ACAGGCTTGGATTCCATTTCTCATGACTCCGCCAACTGTGAATTGCCTTTGTTAACCCCGTGCAGCAAGG
CTGTGATGAGTCAAGCCTTAAAAGCTACCTTCAGTGGCTTCAAAAAGGAACAGCGGCGCCTGGGCATTCC
AAAGAACCCCTGGCTGTGGAGTGAGCAACAGGTATGCCAGTGGCTTCTCTGGGCCACCAATGAGTTCAGT
CTGGTGAACGTGAATCTGCAGAGGTTCGGCATGAATGGCCAGATGCTGTGTAACCTTGGCAAGGAACGCT
TTCTGGAGCTGGCACCTGACTTTGTGGGTGACATTCTCTGGGAACATCTGGAGCAAATGATCAAAGAAAA
CCAAGAAAAGACAGAAGATCAATATGAAGAAAATTCACACCTCACCTCCGTTCCTCATTGGATTAACAGC
AATACATTAGGTTTTGGCACAGAGCAGGCGCCCTATGGAATGCAGACACAGAATTACCCCAAAGGCGGCC
TCCTGGACAGCATGTGTCCGGCCTCCACACCCAGCGTACTCAGCTCTGAGCAGGAGTTTCAGATGTTCCC
CAAGTCTCGGCTCAGCTCCGTCAGCGTCACCTACTGCTCTGTCAGTC
